>Addgene plasmid #223035 | rag2:MDM2_CE_pISceI | addgene full sequence | sequence record 443476 | Addgene NGS Result
TATAATGGTTACAAATAAAGCAATAGCATCACAAATTTCACAAATAAAGCATTTTTTTCACTGCATTCTA
GTTGTGGTTTGTCCAAACTCATCAATGTATCTTATCATGTCTGGATCATCATCGATTGCATTCATTTTAT
GTTTCAGGTTCAGGGGGAGGTGTGGGAGGTTTTTTAAAGCAAGTAAAACCTCTACAAATGTGGTATGGCT
GATTATGATCCTCTAGATCAGATCCACTAGTTCTAGAGCGGCCATTACCCTGTTATCCCTAGGCCGCCAC
CGCGGTGGAGCTCCAATTCGCCCTATAGTGAGTCGTATTACGCGCGCTCACTGGCCGTCGTTTTACAACG
TCGTGACTGGGAAAACCCTGGCGTTACCCAACTTAATCGCCTTGCAGCACATCCCCCTTTCGCCAGCTGG
CGTAATAGCGAAGAGGCCCGCACCGATCGCCCTTCCCAACAGTTGCGCAGCCTGAATGGCGAATGGAAAT
TGTAAGCGTTAATATTTTGTTAAAATTCGCGTTAAATTTTTGTTAAATCAGCTCATTTTTTAACCAATAG
GCCGAAATCGGCAAAATCCCTTATAAATCAAAAGAATAGACCGAGATAGGGT
[37 nt withheld, positions 613-649]
AAAGAACGTGGACTCCAACGTCAAAGG
[49 nt withheld, positions 677-725]
T
[91 nt withheld, positions 727-817]
G
[124 nt withheld, positions 819-942]
CAGGTGGCACTTTTCGGGGAAATGTGCGCGGAACCCCTATTTGTTTATTTTTCTAAATACATTCAAATAT
GTATCCGCTCATGAGACAATAACCCTGATAAATGCTTCAATAATATTGAAAAAGGAAGAGTATGAGTATT
CAACATTTCCGTGTCGCCCTTATTCCCTTTTTTGCGGCATTTTGCCTTCCTGTTTTTGCTCACCCAGAAA
CGCTGGTGAAAGTAAAAGATGCTGAAGATCAGTTGGGTGCACGAGTGGGTTACATCGAACTGGATCTCAA
CAGCGGTAAGATCCTTGAGAGTTTTCGCCCCGAAGAACGTTTTCCAATGATGAGCACTTTTAAAGTTCTG
CTATGTGGCGCGGTATTATCCCGTATTGACGCCGGGCAAGAGCAACTCGGTCGCCGCATACACTATTCTC
AGAATGACTTGGTTGAGTACTCACCAGTCACAGAAAAGCATCTTACGGATGGCATGACAGTAAGAGAATT
ATGCAGTGCTGCCATAACCATGAGTGATAACACTGCGGCCAACTTACTTCTGACAACGATCGGAGGACCG
AAGGAGCTAACCGCTTTTTTGCACAACATGGGGGATCATGTAACTCGCCTTGATCGTTGGGAACCGGAGC
TGAATGAAGCCATACCAAACGACGAGCGTGACACCACGATGCCTGTAGCAATGGCAACAACGTTGCGCAA
ACTATTAACTGGCGAACTACTTACTCTAGCTTCCCGGCAACAATTAATAGACTGGATGGAGGCGGATAAA
GTTGCAGGACCACTTCTGCGCTCGGCCCTTCCGGCTGGCTGGTTTATTGCTGATAAATCTGGAGCCGGTG
AGCGTGGGTCTCGCGGTATCATTGCAGCACTGGGGCCAGATGGTAAGCCCTCCCGTATCGTAGTTATCTA
CACGACGGGGAGTCAGGCAACTATGGATGAACGAAATAGACAGATCGCTGAGATAGGTGCCTCACTGATT
AAGCATTGGTAACTGTCAGACCAAGTTTACTCATATATACTTTAGATTGATTTAAAACTTCATTTTTAAT
TTAAAAGGATCTAGGTGAAGATCCTTTTTGATAATCTCATGACCAAAATCCCTTAACGTGAGTTTTCGTT
CCACTGAGCGTCAGACCCCGTAGAAAAGATCAAAGGATCTTCTTGAGATCCTTTTTTTCTGCGCGTAATC
TGCTGCTTGCAAACAAAAAAACCACCGCTACCAGCGGTGGTTTGTTTGCCGGATCAAGAGCTACCAACTC
TTTTTCCGAAGGTAACTGGCTTCAGCAGAGCGCAGATACCAAATACTGTTCTTCTAGTGTAGCCGTAGTT
AGGCCACCACTTCAAGAACTCTGTAGCACCGCCTACATACCTCGCTCTGCTAATCCTGTTACCAGTGGCT
GCTGCCAGTGGCGATAAGTCGTGTCTTACCGGGTTGGACTCAAGACGATAGTTACCGGATAAGGCGCAGC
GGTCGGGCTGAACGGGGGGTTCGTGCACACAGCCCAGCTTGGAGCGAACGACCTACACCGAACTGAGATA
CCTACAGCGTGAGCTATGAGAAAGCGCCACGCTTCCCGAAGGGAGAAAGGCGGACAGGTATCCGGTAAGC
GGCAGGGTCGGAACAGGAGAGCGCACGAGGGAGCTTCCAGGGGGAAACGCCTGGTATCTTTATAGTCCTG
TCGGGTTTCGCCACCTCTGACTTGAGCGTCGATTTTTGTGATGCTCGTCAGGGGGGCGGAGCCTATGGAA
AAACGCCAGCAACGCGGCCTTTTTACGGTTCCTGGCCTTTTGCTGGCCTTTTGCTCACATGTTCTTTCCT
GCGTTATCCCCTGATTCTGTGGATAACCGTATTACCGCCTTTGAGTGAGCTGATACCGCTCGCCGCAGCC
GAACGACCGAGCGCAGCGAGTCAGTGAGCGAGGAAGCGGAAGAGCGCCCAATACGCAAACCGCCTCTCCC
CGCGCGTTGGCCGATTCATTAATGCAGCTGGCACGACAGGTTTCCCGACTGGAAAGCGGGCAGTGAGCGC
AACGCAATTAATGTGAGTTAGCTCACTCATTAGGCACCCCAGGCTTTACACTTTATGCTTCCGGCTCGTA
TGTTGTGTGGAATTGTGAGCGGATAACAATTTCACACAGGAAACAGCTATGACCATGATTACGCCAAGCG
CGCAATTAACCCTCACTAAAGGGAACAAAAGCTGGGTACCGGGCCCCCCCTCGAATTACCCTGTTATCCC
TATCGAGCAAAATCAATCCTAATGTAAAATAGTATACGTTCATCATTATAATGCAAACACTGTAGAACTG
TTGTGTTGTGCCTTGCATTTCATTCTCAGTTTCTTATCGTCTGTCTCTTTTTACGACAGAGCTAGAAAAA
ACTAGCCTTCATTTGCCATCGCCGTATGCAAATCCACTCCAGAACTCAACAGGTTTGTTCTGCGGCGGGT
GTAAGTGTGAACACCGGCATGTAAGTGCGCTTGAGCAGGAGAATAAAGCGCTCAGAGACACCGGAGGAAT
CCTTTATTTTGCGTTGCGCCTCAGGGGATTCGCTGAGCCTTCTCTTCATGGCCCTGCTCTTCAGACACAG
GTGCTCCGCTGTTTGTGTTTTTCACTGTTCTTCAGGCACTCGTGGTTACGGGTTTTTGTTTTGCACTCTT
GCACACACATCTCTCGGCCTCCAAAACAAACACACAACTGCACGAGGGCTCGAAGCCCCCACCGAAAAAC
AAAAACATTATGCTAATGAGGAAGGCACAGCTGTTCCCTTCTTCACTCTCTCTCTCGTTCTTTCAACAAC
AGTCGCCTAATTTCTCTCGTTCCTTTAAAGAGCCGCCAAGCAGAAACAGTTAATGCAAATATAAGCCTGC
GGGAAATAAGGAGAATTTTTACAAAATCCGAGCTTCCCCTCCTGCCAAAATGTGATGTGTGACTCACGCA
TTCGATATTTGGTGTAATGAGAGTGAATCATTCTGCTCCACACCGAACCCGATGCCACAGACCACTCAGA
TGCACACCGAGGAGACTATTTTAACAGCACATTACATCCAGACTGTCACAGATGCATTACCAAGAGTGTG
ATTTCAGTGTCGAATGCAGGTCTTAAAGGAAAATCTGTTGCGATTGCATGTGCGCTAACTAGACACGACC
AACGAATGGGAACAATCTGTGAAATATTATACAATCACAGGCAATTAAAAGATGTTTAAAGTTCAATTTA
GTTTTAATTAATATGTTATATAAAACTAATCTGTTTTAAATGTATATTTATGATTTTAGCTTTAGCTAGC
CTCTTGACCAGCAGCTGAAGTGTCCGGCAAGTACCTAAAAGGGAGACCACATGGGAAAGCTAGGTTGCTC
CCGGAAGAGGTGTTAGTAAACCAGCAGGTCTACCTGTGGTCTGTGTGGGTCCTAATGCCCCAGTATAAAC
CAGCAGGTCAACCTGTGGTCTGTGTGGGTCCTAATGCCCCAGTATAAACCAGCAGGTCTACCTGTGGTCT
GTGTGGGTCCTAATGCCCCAGTATAAACCAGCAGGTCAACCTGTGGTCTGTGTGGGTCCTAATGCCCCAG
TATAAACCAGCAGGTCTACCTGTGGTCTGTGTGGGTCCTAATGCCCCAGTATAAACCAGCAGGTCAACCT
GTGGTCTGTGTGGGTCCTAATGCCCCAGTATAAACCAGCAGGTCTACCTGTGGTCTGTGTGGGTCCTAAT
GCCCCAGTATAAACCAGCAGGTCAACCTGTGGTCTGTGTGGGTCCTAATGCCCCAGTATAAACCAGCAGG
TCTACCTGTGGTCTGTGTGGGTCCTAATGCNNNNNNNNNNNNNNNNNNNNNNNNNNNNNNNNNNNNNNNN
NNNNNNNNNNNNNNNNNNNNNNNNNNNNNNNNNNNNNNNNNNNNNNNNNNNNNNNNNNNNCTACCTGTGG
TCTGTGTGGGTCCTAATGCCCCAGTATAAACCAGCAGGTCAACCTGTGGTCTGTGTGGGTCCTAATGCCC
CAGTATAAACCAGCAGGTCTACCTGTGGTCTGTGTGGGTCCTAATGCACCAGTATAAACCAGCAGGTCAA
CCTGTGGTCTGTGTGGGTTCTAATGCCCCAGTATAAACCAGCAGGTCAACCTGTGGTCTGTGTGGGTCCA
AATGCCCCAGTACAAACCAGCAGGTCAACCTGTGGTCTGTGTGGGTCCTAATGCCCCAGTATAAACCAGC
AGGTCAACCTGTGGTCTGTGTGGGTCCTAATGCCCCGGTACAAACCAGCATGTCAACCTGTGGTCTGTGT
GGGTCCTAATGCCCCGGTATAAACCAGCAGATCAACCTGTGGTCTGTGTGGGTCCTAATGCCCCAGTATA
AACCAGCAGATCAACCTGTGGTCTGTGTGGGTCCTAAAGTCCCAGGATAAACCAGCATGTCAACCTGTGG
TCTGTGTGGGTCCTAATGCCCCGGTATAAACCAGCAGATCAACCTGTGGTCTGTGTGGGTCCTAATGCCC
CAGGATAAACCAGCAGGTCAACCTGTGGTCTGTGTGGGTCCTAATGCCCCAGTATAAACCAGCAGGTCAA
CCTGTGGTCTGTGTGGGTCCTAATGCCCCAGTATATTGATGGAGACTCTATACTGCTCGGTGAGCTCCAT
CTTTCGGATAAGATGTTAAAACAAGGTCCCGACTCTCTGTGGTGGTAAAAAATTCCCAGGATGTCCTTCC
TACCCTGGCATCCTGGACAAATTTGCTCACTGTCCTCTGTCCATCATGGCCTCCTAACCATCCCCATATC
ATAATTGGCTTTATCACTCTAGCTGGGGCCGAAATCGCATACTTCCATTTTATGAGGTACGCTAAAATCA
GTATGCGAGCCAAGTAATATGTCCGAATACTTCCGGCGAGATTCTAGAGTGTGCATTCGATGCACGCTAC
GCTATTCCATGATGCCCCGTGAGAGAATTCTTGAATCGGAGAGAAGCAACGCAACTCATGCGGGTAGGTT
ACGTGACGATGACATATTGGCGGATGTAGTACGTCCAAGTTCCATTCATACTGCTCACATTCATATTTTA
TAGAATGTTCTTTTCCCACAGCCAAGTAGTAAGTTTAAATTCAAATACAGTACCTACTAAGTAGTAGTAG
ACGGTTTCGGACGCAGCCCCTGTCTCCTCTCCACCAATATACTGGTGTGTAGTGTGCGGTCTGGTGCAAT
ATGGCTGCCATCGCGTCATCCAGGTGGATGCTGCACACTGGTGGTTGATGAGGAGATTTTGCCCAAAAAA
GTGTTTTGAGTTTCCAGAAAAGCGCGATATAAATGTAAGGAATTATCATTAGCTTATTATAATGGAACTT
TCTGGATAACTTGTGCCAGAGCTAGGGGCCATTAAAACTTTGCCCTGGGGTACCTCAGGGAGCTGCAAGG
AAGTGCTATAGGGCTAATGAAATGTTTGGGGGAAAAAAAAAAATTTTATAAGTAAAAATAAAACTAAAAT
AATTAATAATTTCATTGTTGAAAATTATAGTAAAATTGATAAACAAGATAAGCAGCATTAGTATAAAAAA
CTAAAAACAAACGTAATTTAAAATAATTAAATTGTTTTAAATAAATTATACAAAATAATGTTTACAACGA
CACGGTGGTGCAGTAGGTAGTGCTGTCGCCAGCAAAGCAAGAAGGTCGCTGGTTCGAGCCTCAGCTGGAT
CACTTGATGTTTCTGTGTGGAGCATTCGCGTGCGTTTAACCCCAGATTAATAAAGAGACTAAGCCGAAAA
GAAAATAAATGTATGAAAATGTTTACGTAAAATGTAAATAAATGCATGATTAATAAAATATATGAATTTT
AAAGATTGAGGTAGAATTGTTTTATTATTCACACATTTGGTTATTTTTAATCAGTGACAACTTGTGATGC
TCTTTATATTGTTTATTACGCTACTTTGAATATTCAGTCTCAAATTGCATGTAAATACGACTTCAAAGCA
GAATTAGTTTAATTTAATTGCCTGTAAACAGTGTTGTACTTTGATGGTGATTGTCTGATAATAATATGAT
TTCACTATTTAAAATTTGAAAAAAAAAAATCTGAAAAATACTCACCGGCCACTTTATTAGGTACACCTGT
CTAACTGCTTGTTAACGTAAATTTCTAATCAGCCAATCACCAGGCAGCAACTCAGTGCATTTAGGCATGT
AGACATGGTCAAGACGATCTGCTGCAGTTCAAAGCGAGCATCAGAATGGAGAAGCAAGGTGATTTAAGTG
ACTTTAAACGTGACGTGTTTGTTGGTGCCAGACGGGCTGGTCTGAGTATTTCAGAAACTGCTGATTTACT
GGGGTTTTCACACACAAACATCTCTGGGGTTTACAGAGAATGGTCCAAAAAAAGATAATATCCAGTGAGC
GGCAGTTCTGTGGGGGCAAATGTCTTGTTGATGCCAGAGGTCAGAGGAGAATGGCCTGACTGGTTCCAGC
TGATAGAAAGGCAACAGTAATTCAAATAACCACTCGTTAGAACTGAGGCATGCAGAAGAGCACCTTTGAA
CACAACATGTCGAACCTTGAGGCGGGTGGGCTACAGCAGCTCAAGACCACATCGGGTGCCACTCCTGTCA
GCTAAGAACAGGAAACTGAGGCTACAATTCGCACAGGCTCAACATAAGTAGACAATAGAAGATTGAACAT
TATGTTGCCTGGTCAGATGGATACATTCTACCTTGTATCAACAGTTCAGGCTGGTGATGGTGGTGTAATG
GTGTGGGGGATATATTCTTGGCACACTTTGGGCCCATTAGTACCAATTAACCATCGTGTCAACGCCACAG
CCTAACTGAGTATTGTTGCTGACCATGTTCATTTCTTTTTGACCACAGTGTACCCATCTTCTGATGGCTA
CTTCCTGCAGGATAATGCACCATGTCATAAAGCGTGAATGATCTCAGACTGGTTTCTTGAACATGACAAT
GAGTTCACTGTGCTCGAATGACCTCCACAGTCACCAGATCTCAATCCAATAGAGCGCCTTTGGGGTGTGG
TAGAATGGAAGATTCGCATCCTGGATGTGCAGCCGACAAATCTGCATGATGCTAGCATGTCAATATGGAC
CAAAATCTCTGAGGAATTTTCCAGTACCTGGTTGAAATGCAAAAGGAAGGGAATCTATGCTAAGGCAAAA
AGAGGTCCAACCCAGTACTAGTGGGGTGTACATAATAAAGTGGCCGGTGAGTGTATATTGTTAAGGATAT
CTAGATAATCCAAATAATTTACAGCACTATTTAAAAAAAAAACTTTATGTCACCAAGTCTGCATTTATTT
GATCACAATTACAGTCGAAAAAGCAATATCGGGATACATTGTTTCCATTTAAAATAACTATATTATATTT
TAAATATTTTTGACAATGTTATTTCTTTAATGCCAAAGCTAAATTGTATTCAATCTGAATTTTAGTGTCA
CATGATCCTTCAGAAAATATTAACACATTGCTAAAAATGTATATTATTATCAATTTGGATTTTTTTTTTT
TTTTGTATATTAACCTATGCTATTGGTTACTATACAAAAGTATTACTGTGAATATATGCATATACAGAAC
CGTATCAAGCGCGGGGGGTGGTTGGGTTATGTCCCCATTTGGAAAGACCTGGAAACATTCATAATGACTA
AAATTGCACGGAAAAATATAATATCTATGAGTATTGCTGATCAGCAGCACAAAACCAGAACTCCATATTA
ATAAACAGCCAATGATGCAGTGAGTTTGTGCATGTTTTCATTCAAACTCGTGTGATTGTGCTCAAACACC
TGTTGTGAGCAGCAGTTGCAAACAGTAAACCTCAAGAGGAGCCAGTCAACCTTCACAAACACTCAACCTC
TGGCTCACTCACTAAACAATTCGCGTTAATATCTAAAATAAAAATTTCCAGCACCAAACAGCTCTCAGAT
TTCGGAGTACACTGACCAAGAGGTAAGAAGTAACGTTACATTACTAGGACGACTATTGTAAGACTAGATA
TGTAATATTTGGAAGCGTACGTGTTTTAAGTGACATATAGAGTAGAGGAACTGATGGAAATACGATTTGC
ATAATGTAAAATGATATATATTAAAATATAGGCTACAGTAGGTAACGTGGTTTACATATAACGTTACTGT
GTTAATGTAGTGCTCAGTTACTCGTGTTGACAGTTATTATTAGTGCTTGCTAATTTGTTTGTTAATGCTT
CTCTTGCGTATTTGATTACCTTCAGGCGAATCTAAAACATATCAGATGTAGAAACGGCAGAAAAATGTTG
AAGAAAATACGAGAATAGTAGCTTTTGGAGCACATAGAAAAGTACATCAGATAAAGCCTACCGTTTAAAC
GCAGACGCCGCTCTCGCACTGAATGCTGGGTACTGTAGTCCTTATATTGTATGCTTAATGTGCGTCTCAA
CGGGAAACTAGAGTTAGGAAAACTACAATTTCCTGTGGAAAATGTTTCTGTTTTCGGGGAAACAGCGAAA
GAAAGATATGGTTCCGCGTTTTTTTCTTACTTTGAATAATAAAATAAGACCTAACTACACACTTCGCTTA
CTCTTATGCTAATTTGAAGCACTAGCATTCTTTGATACAATGATAATCATTTAAACATCACAGTTATACT
ACAAATACTATGGTTAAACTATGTCTAGTGTAGTGTAACACTATGGTTGCCATTGTTATCTTTAAGTTTA
AGTATTATCTGTGGTAAAGCCATGGTTGGTTTTTATAAGAGGTAATAAAATTAACATTGTACAATTAAAT
GACTATAAATTAATGTTTTTTTTTATTTTTTTTACACAGCTACCTTCAAAAAGGGATCCGCCACCATGTG
CAATACCAACATGTCTGTACCTACTGATGGTGCTGTAACCACCTCACAGATTCCAGCTTCGGAACAAGAG
ACCCTGGTTAGACCAAAGCCATTGCTTTTGAAGTTATTAAAGTCTGTTGGTGCACAAAAAGACACTTATA
CTATGAAAGAGGTTCTTTTTTATCTTGGCCAGTATATTATGACTAAACGATTATATGATGAGAAGCAACA
ACATATTGTATATTGTTCAAATGATCTTCTAGGAGATTTGTTTGGCGTGCCAAGCTTCTCTGTGAAAGAG
CACAGGAAAATATATACCATGATCTACAGGAACTTGGTAGTAGTCAATCAGCAGGAATCATCGGACTCAG
GTACATCTGTGAGTGAGAACAGGTGTCACCTTGAAGGTGGGAGTGATCAAAAGGACCTTGTACAAGAGCT
TCAGGAAGAGAAACCTTCATCTTCACATTTGGTTTCTAGACCATCTACCTCATCTAGAAGGAGAGCAATT
AGTGAGACAGAAGAAAATTCAGATGAATTATCTGGTGAACGACAAAGAAAACGCCACAAATCTGATAGTA
TTTCCCTTTCCTTTGATGAAAGCCTGGCTCTGTGTGTAATAAGGGAGATATGTTGTGAAAGAAGCAGTAG
CAGTGAATCTACAGGGACGCCATCGAATCCGGATCTTGATGCTGGTGTAAGTGAACATTCAGGTGATTGG
TTGGATCAGGATTCAGTTTCAGATCAGTTTAGTGTAGAATTTGAAGTTGAATCTCTCGACTCAGAAGATT
ATAGCCTTAGTGAAGAAGGACAAGAACTCTCAGATGAAGATGATGAGGTATATCAAGTTACTGTGTATCA
GGCAGGGGAGAGTGATACAGATTCATTTGAAGAAGATCCTGAAATTTCCTTAGCTGACTATTGGAAATGC
ACTTCATGCAATGAAATGAATCCCCCCCTTCCATCACATTGCAACAGATGTTGGGCCCTTCGTGAGAATT
GGCTTCCTGAAGATAAAGGGAAAGATAAAGGGGAAATCTCTGAGAAAGCCAAACTGGAAAACTCAACACA
AGCTGAAGAGGGCTTTGATGTTCCTGATTGTAAAAAAACTATAGTGAATGATTCCAGAGAGTCATGTGTT
GAGGAAAATGATGATAAAATTACACAAGCTTCACAATCACAAGAAAGTGAAGACTATTCTCAGCCATCAA
CTTCTAGTAGCATTATTTATAGCAGCCAAGAAGATGTGAAAGAGTTTGAAAGGGAAGAAACCCAAGACAA
AGAAGAGAGTGTGGAATCTAGTTTGCCCCTTAATGCCATTGAACCTTGTGTGATTTGTCAAGGTCGACCT
AAAAATGGTTGCATTGTCCATGGCAAAACAGGACATCTTATGGCCTGCTTTACATGTGCAAAGAAGCTAA
AGAAAAGGAATAAGCCCTGCCCAGTATGTAGACAACCAATTCAAATGATTGTGCTAACTTATTTCCCCTA
GGAATCGATGATGATCCAGACATGATAAGATACATTGATGAGTTTGGACAAACCACAACTAGAATGCAGT
GAAAAAAATGCTTTATTTGTGAAATTTGTGATGCTATTGCTTTATTTGTAACCATTATAAGCTGCAATAA
ACAAGTTAACAACAACAATCATGTCACATCTATTACCACAATGCACAGCACCTTGACCTGGAAATTAGGG
AAATTATAACAGTCAATCAGTGGAAGAAAATGGAGGAAGTATGTGATTCATCAGCAGCTGCGAGCAGCAC
AGTCCAAAATCAGCCACAGGATCAAGAGCACCCGTGGCCGTATCTTCGCAGATCTAAAGCTTAAATCAGT
TGTGTTAAATAAGAGACATTCAAAATAAATGTAAATGAGCTCTCCAAATCAGCAGACTTAACATTCTTTA
AAATGATTGATTCAATAGTGATAAAAATCAGGCATAGCCAGTTGTAACTTTAGATAAATTACAGAAAATG
TCAAATACAGAGAACCGATTCTTTTTTATGATACATCCAAGCACACATTTAACACAATCCAGGCAAACCC
CGAATTTCACAGTCACAAGCACTGTTTGTACAAGAGCTTTGCCTAAGGACACACAGTCTCTATAAGTCCA
GGTCGTTGGTTTCACTCTTATTTTAAACATGTGACATTTTTCCTGCCATCCTGTCTTAGGCTGCTGTTTG
CTTCATTCCATGTCACATTAAATTCCTCAGTAGCACCTTTTACACACACAGCCAATCTTTTCCAGAAAAT
TCAATTGCTTTGAAGAGATAATGTGTGAACAAATCCATTTAGAAAAGGAAAATTAAGAATTTGTAAAATC
ATCTGTAAATTGTTGGCATTCTTCTGTATATGAACATCACATCATTTACAGGTAAAGGTCTGGTCATTAA
TTATATGACAATTTACTGGTATTATTTTGTGAAAGGGGCTATTTTCAATGCGTTCATCCATCCTTTTCAT
CCCTCAAATCTCTCATTCACGTCCCCCTCCCCATCTGCACACTTTATCTCATTTCCACCCTGCTGGAATC
TGAGCACTTGTGCAGTTATCAGGGCTCCTGTATTTAGGAGGCTCTGGGTGTCCATGTAGGGGACGAACAG
AAACACTGCAGACCTTTATAGAAGAACAATTGATAAGAGTCCTCATACATAAAGACTCCATTAGTAAGCC
AGTGACCCAGGAGCCCAGACCAACAGCAAAGCAGACAGTGACCATGGTGAGCAAGGGCGAAGAGCTGTTC
ACCGGGGTGGTGCCCATCCTGGTCGAGCTGGACGGCGACGTAAACGGCCACAAGTTCAGCGTGTCCGGCG
AGGGCGAGGGCGATGCCACCTACGGCAAGCTGACCCTGAAGTTCATCTGCACCACCGGCAAGCTGCCCGT
GCCCTGGCCCACCCTCGTGACCACCCTGACCTACGGCGTGCAGTGCTTCAGCCGCTACCCCGACCACATG
AAGCAGCACGACTTCTTCAAGTCCGCCATGCCCGAAGGCTACGTCCAGGAGCGCACCATCTTCTTCAAGG
ACGACGGCAACTACAAGACCCGCGCCGAGGTGAAGTTCGAGGGCGACACCCTGGTGAACCGCATCGAGCT
GAAGGGCATCGACTTCAAGGAGGACGGCAACATCCTGGGGCACAAGCTGGAGTACAACTACAACAGCCAC
AACGTCTATATCATGGCCGACAAGCAGAAGAACGGCATCAAGGTGAACTTCAAGATCCGCCACAACATCG
AGGACGGCAGCGTGCAGCTCGCCGACCACTACCAGCAGAACACCCCCATCGGCGACGGCCCCGTGCTGCT
GCCCGACAACCACTACCTGAGCACCCAGTCCGCCCTGAGCAAAGACCCCAACGAGAAGCGCGATCACATG
GTCCTGCTGGAGTTCGTGACCGCCGCCGGGATCACTCTCGGCATGGACGAGCTGTACAAGTAAAGCGGCC
CCTCTCGAGCCTCTAGAACTATAGTGAGTCGTATTACGTAGATCCAGACATGATAAGATACATTGATGAG
TTTGGACAAACCACAACTAGAATGCAGTGAAAAAAATGCTTTATTTGTGAAATTTGTGATGCTATTGCTT
TATTTGTAACCATTATAAGCTGCAATA
Features (pLannotate 1.2.2; 21 found; start..end, strand, type, name):
      1..117     +  polyA_signal   SV40 poly(A) signal (fragment): SV40 polyadenylation signal
    137..220     -  CDS            large T antigen (fragment): large T antigen from SV40 (simian virus 40)
    231..253     -  misc_feature   MCS (fragment): pBluescript multiple cloning site
    272..293     -  misc_feature   MCS (fragment): pBluescript multiple cloning site
    302..320     -  promoter       T7 promoter: promoter for bacteriophage T7 RNA polymerase
    328..483     +  CDS            lacZα (fragment): LacZα fragment of β-galactosidase; lacZ fragment
    514..942     -  rep_origin     f1 ori (sequence partly withheld): f1 bacteriophage origin of replication; arrow indicates direction of (+) strand synthesis
    969..1073    +  promoter       AmpR promoter: bla
   1074..1934    +  CDS            AmpR: β-lactamase; bla; confers resistance to ampicillin, carbenicillin, and related antibiotics
   2105..2693    +  rep_origin     ori: high-copy-number ColE1/pMB1/pBR322/pUC origin of replication
   2876..2968    +  CDS            lacI (fragment): lac repressor; lacI; The lac repressor binds to the lac operator to inhibit transcription in E. coli. This inhibition can be relieved by adding lactose or isopropyl-β-D-thiogalactopyranoside (IPTG).
   2981..3002    +  protein_bind   CAP binding site: CAP binding activates transcription in the presence of cAMP. E. coli catabolite activator protein
   3017..3047    +  promoter       lac promoter: promoter for the E. coli lac operon
   3051..3073    +  protein_bind   lac operator (fragment): The lac repressor binds to the lac operator to inhibit transcription in E. coli. This inhibition can be relieved by adding lactose or isopropyl-β-D-thiogalactopyranoside (IPTG). lac repressor encoded by lacI
   3116..3134    +  promoter       T3 promoter: promoter for bacteriophage T3 RNA polymerase
   3147..3166    -  misc_feature   MCS (fragment): pBluescript multiple cloning site
   9758..11230   +  CDS            MDM2: MDM2_HUMAN - Experimental evidence at protein level: Swiss-Prot protein existence level 1. E3 ubiquitin-protein ligase that mediates ubiquitination of p53/TP53, leading to its degradation by the proteasome. Inhibits p53/TP53- and p73/TP73-mediated cell cycle arrest and apoptosis by binding its transcriptional activation domain. Also acts as a ubiquitin ligase E3 toward itself and ARRB1. Permits the nuclear export of p53/TP53. Promotes proteasome-dependent ubiquitin-independent degradation of retinoblastoma RB1 protein. Inhibits DAXX-mediated apoptosis by inducing its ubiquitination and degrada
  11245..11379   -  polyA_signal   SV40 poly(A) signal: SV40 polyadenylation signal
  12466..13182   +  CDS            EGFP: EGFP is a basic (constitutively fluorescent) green fluorescent protein published in 1996, derived from Aequorea victoria. It is reported to be a rapidly-maturing weak dimer with moderate acid sensitivity.
  13211..13228   -  promoter       T7 promoter (fragment): promoter for bacteriophage T7 RNA polymerase
  13233..13359   -  polyA_signal   SV40 poly(A) signal (fragment): SV40 polyadenylation signal
