[The description below was written by a language model from this plasmid's Addgene catalogue record and pLannotate feature annotations shown in this document.]
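Description:
rag2:MDM2_CE_pISceI is a zebrafish transgenesis plasmid that expresses human MDM2 under the Rag2 promoter, which the depositor uses to direct expression to the mesenchymal lineage of zebrafish. The bacterial portion is pBluescript-like: the feature table shows a ColE1/pUC-type origin, an f1 origin, an ampicillin resistance gene with its own promoter, remnants of the lacZα/lac promoter region, and flanking T3 and T7 promoters with fragments of the multiple cloning site. Although the origin is annotated as a high-copy type, the catalogue lists the plasmid as low copy and propagated in a recombination-reducing E. coli strain, as is common for large constructs (the sequenced record is about 13.4 kb).

The 1,473 bp MDM2 coding sequence was inserted by restriction cloning between BamHI and ClaI sites and is followed by an SV40 polyadenylation signal. MDM2 encodes the E3 ubiquitin ligase that targets p53 for degradation and is a well-known oncogene. A stretch of roughly 6.5 kb between the backbone polylinker and the MDM2 start carries no automated annotations; this is presumably where the Rag2 promoter lies, though the feature table does not label it. Downstream of the MDM2 cassette is a second unit containing an EGFP coding sequence with SV40 poly(A) sequence. About 1 kb of unannotated sequence precedes EGFP, and the record does not state which promoter drives it or what "CE" in the name denotes. The "pISceI" in the name suggests a backbone designed for I-SceI meganuclease-assisted genomic integration, but no I-SceI sites appear in the annotations. The associated publication concerns oncogenic transformation, consistent with use in modelling MDM2-driven tumorigenesis in fish.
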