Addgene plasmid #223035: rag2:MDM2_CE_pISceI
Purpose: Express MDM2 gene in mesenchymal lineage of Zebrafish.
Depositing lab: Alejandro Gutierrez. Depositing organization: Boston Children's Hospital. Publication: A methyltransferase-independent role for METTL1 in tRNA aminoacylation and oncogenic transformation. Ali RH, Orellana EA, Lee SH, Chae YC, Chen Y, Clauwaert J, Kennedy AL, Gutierrez AE, Papke DJ, Valenzuela M, Silverman B, Falzetta A, Ficarro SB, Marto JA, Fletcher CDM, Perez-Atayde A, Alcindor T, Shimamura A, Prensner JR, Gregory RI, Gutierrez A. Mol Cell. 2025 Mar 6;85(5):948-961.e11. doi: 10.1016/j.molcel.2025.01.003. Epub 2025 Jan 31. PubMed 39892392.
Backbone
  Vector backbone: Rag2 plasmid
  Backbone size w/o insert (bp): 12500
  Vector type: Express the insert(gene) in mesenchymal lineage of Zebrafish.
Growth in bacteria
  Bacterial resistance: Ampicillin, 100 μg/mL
  Growth temperature: 37°C
  Growth strain: NEB Stable
  Copy number: Low Copy
Gene/Insert
  Gene/Insert name: MDM2
  Species: H. sapiens (human)
  Insert size (bp): 1473
  Entrez Gene: MDM2 (a.k.a. ACTFS, HDMX, LSKB, hdm2)
  Promoter: Rag2
  Cloning method: Restriction Enzyme; 5′ cloning site BamHi (unknown if destroyed); 3′ cloning site Clai (unknown if destroyed)
  Sequencing primers: 5′ CTGTGGTAAAGCCATGGTTG
Terms and licenses: Academic/Nonprofit Terms; Industry Terms: Not Available to Industry
How to cite: rag2:MDM2_CE_pISceI was a gift from Alejandro Gutierrez (Addgene plasmid # 223035 ; http://n2t.net/addgene:223035 ; RRID:Addgene_223035)
